Addgene plasmid #39453: TAL2085
Depositing lab: Keith Joung. Depositing organization: Massachusetts General Hospital. Publication: FLASH assembly of TALENs for high-throughput genome editing. Reyon D, Tsai SQ, Khayter C, Foden JA, Sander JD, Joung JK. Nat Biotechnol. 2012 Apr 8. doi: 10.1038/nbt.2170. PubMed 22484455.
Backbone
  Vector backbone: JDS71
  Backbone manufacturer: Joung lab (Addgene Plasmid # 32287)
  Backbone size w/o insert (bp): 6447
  Vector type: Mammalian Expression ; T7
Growth in bacteria
  Bacterial resistance: Ampicillin, 100 μg/mL
  Growth temperature: 37°C
  Growth strain: XL1 Blue
  Copy number: High Copy
Gene/Insert
  Gene/Insert name: eGFP-TALEN-48-Right
  Species: H. sapiens (human)
  Insert size (bp): 1946
  Promoter: CMV
  Tag / fusion protein: 3X Flag (N terminal on backbone); WT FOKI (C terminal on backbone)
  Cloning method: Restriction Enzyme; 5′ cloning site BsmBI (destroyed during cloning); 3′ cloning site BsmBI (destroyed during cloning)
  Sequencing primers: 5′ CMV-F
Terms and licenses: Academic/Nonprofit Terms; Industry Terms: Not Available to Industry
Depositor comments: Target binding site: TTGAAGTCGATGCCCTTCAGC To reduce the chance of recombination in this plasmid, do not grow in liquid culture for more than 12-14 hours. It is strongly recommended that users perform a diagnostic digest to verify this plasmid prior to use. For example, a double digest of the plasmid with BamHI and KpnI should result in two bands at 2.6kb and 5.8kb
How to cite: TAL2085 was a gift from Keith Joung (Addgene plasmid # 39453 ; http://n2t.net/addgene:39453 ; RRID:Addgene_39453)
