[The description below was written by a language model from this plasmid's Addgene catalogue record.]
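Description:
TAL2085 is a mammalian expression plasmid encoding the right-hand monomer of a TALE nuclease pair directed against the eGFP reporter gene (eGFP-TALEN-48-Right). It is built on the JDS71 backbone, a roughly 6.4 kb TALEN expression vector. An approximately 1.9 kb array of TAL effector repeats was inserted between BsmBI sites, both of which were destroyed in the process, as expected for type IIS cloning that leaves no site at the junction. The plasmid is high copy in E. coli and is selected with ampicillin. The record does not give a feature table, so the origin of replication, polyadenylation signal and other backbone elements are not stated.

Expression is driven by the CMV promoter for strong constitutive transcription in mammalian cells. The vector type also lists T7, which suggests a T7 promoter is available for in vitro transcription of TALEN mRNA. The backbone supplies an N-terminal 3X FLAG tag for detection and a C-terminal wild-type FokI cleavage domain, so the cloned repeat array completes an in-frame fusion of epitope tag, sequence-specific DNA-binding domain and nuclease. FokI cuts only as a dimer, so this construct is meant to be co-delivered with the matching left-hand TALEN, which binds the opposite strand across a spacer. Together they make a double-strand break in the eGFP coding sequence.

The plasmid comes from a collection made by the FLASH high-throughput assembly method, and eGFP-targeted TALENs of this kind are typically used to measure nuclease activity through loss of fluorescence in reporter cells. The depositor notes that the repetitive TALE array is prone to recombination and recommends verifying the plasmid's integrity before use.
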