>Addgene plasmid #39453 | TAL2085 | depositor partial sequence | sequence record 49755 | TAL2085 sequence 1946 bps
GAACCTGACCCCAGACCAGGTAGTCGCAATCGCGTCAAACGGAGGGGGAAAGCAAGCCCTGGAAACCGTG
CAAAGGTTGTTGCCGGTCCTTTGTCAAGACCACGGCCTTACACCGGAGCAAGTCGTGGCCATTGCAAATA
ATAACGGTGGCAAACAGGCTCTTGAGACGGTTCAGAGACTTCTCCCAGTTCTCTGTCAAGCCCACGGGCT
GACTCCCGATCAAGTTGTAGCGATTGCGTCGAACATTGGAGGGAAACAAGCATTGGAGACTGTCCAACGG
CTCCTTCCCGTGTTGTGTCAAGCCCACGGTTTGACGCCTGCACAAGTGGTCGCCATCGCCTCCAATATTG
GCGGTAAGCAGGCGCTGGAAACAGTACAGCGCCTGCTGCCTGTACTGTGCCAGGATCATGGACTGACCCC
AGACCAGGTAGTCGCAATCGCGAACAATAATGGGGGAAAGCAAGCCCTGGAAACCGTGCAAAGGTTGTTG
CCGGTCCTTTGTCAAGACCACGGCCTTACACCGGAGCAAGTCGTGGCCATTGCAAGCAATGGGGGTGGCA
AACAGGCTCTTGAGACGGTTCAGAGACTTCTCCCAGTTCTCTGTCAAGCCCACGGGCTGACTCCCGATCA
AGTTGTAGCGATTGCGTCGCATGACGGAGGGAAACAAGCATTGGAGACTGTCCAACGGCTCCTTCCCGTG
TTGTGTCAAGCCCACGGTTTGACGCCTGCACAAGTGGTCGCCATCGCCAACAACAACGGCGGTAAGCAGG
CGCTGGAAACAGTACAGCGCCTGCTGCCTGTACTGTGCCAGGATCATGGACTGACCCCAGACCAGGTAGT
CGCAATCGCGTCGAACATTGGGGGAAAGCAAGCCCTGGAAACCGTGCAAAGGTTGTTGCCGGTCCTTTGT
CAAGACCACGGCCTTACACCGGAGCAAGTCGTGGCCATTGCAAGCAATGGGGGTGGCAAACAGGCTCTTG
AGACGGTTCAGAGACTTCTCCCAGTTCTCTGTCAAGCCCACGGGCTGACTCCCGATCAAGTTGTAGCGAT
TGCGAATAACAATGGAGGGAAACAAGCATTGGAGACTGTCCAACGGCTCCTTCCCGTGTTGTGTCAAGCC
CACGGTTTGACGCCTGCACAAGTGGTCGCCATCGCCAGCCATGATGGCGGTAAGCAGGCGCTGGAAACAG
TACAGCGCCTGCTGCCTGTACTGTGCCAGGATCATGGACTGACCCCAGACCAGGTAGTCGCAATCGCGTC
ACATGACGGGGGAAAGCAAGCCCTGGAAACCGTGCAAAGGTTGTTGCCGGTCCTTTGTCAAGACCACGGC
CTTACACCGGAGCAAGTCGTGGCCATTGCATCCCACGACGGTGGCAAACAGGCTCTTGAGACGGTTCAGA
GACTTCTCCCAGTTCTCTGTCAAGCCCACGGGCTGACTCCCGATCAAGTTGTAGCGATTGCGTCCAACGG
TGGAGGGAAACAAGCATTGGAGACTGTCCAACGGCTCCTTCCCGTGTTGTGTCAAGCCCACGGTTTGACG
CCTGCACAAGTGGTCGCCATCGCCTCGAATGGCGGCGGTAAGCAGGCGCTGGAAACAGTACAGCGCCTGC
TGCCTGTACTGTGCCAGGATCATGGACTGACCCCAGACCAGGTAGTCGCAATCGCGTCACATGACGGGGG
AAAGCAAGCCCTGGAAACCGTGCAAAGGTTGTTGCCGGTCCTTTGTCAAGACCACGGCCTTACACCGGAG
CAAGTCGTGGCCATTGCAAGCAACATCGGTGGCAAACAGGCTCTTGAGACGGTTCAGAGACTTCTCCCAG
TTCTCTGTCAAGCCCACGGGCTGACTCCCGATCAAGTTGTAGCGATTGCGAATAACAATGGAGGGAAACA
AGCATTGGAGACTGTCCAACGGCTCCTTCCCGTGTTGTGTCAAGCCCACGGTCTGA
