>Addgene plasmid #39453 | TAL2085 | addgene partial sequence | sequence record 52662 | JDS-TALEN-F 5'-TAGGGGTCGGTAAACAGTGG-3'
TGTGGCGGGTGAGCTTAGGGGGCCTCCGCTCCAGCTCGACACCGGGCAGCTGCTGAAGATCGCGAAGAGA
GGGGGAGTAACAGCGGTAGAGGCAGTGCACGCCTGGCGCAATGCGCTCACCGGGGCCCCCTTGAACCTGA
CCCCAGACCAGGTAGTCGCAATCGCGTCAAACGGAGGGGGAAAGCAAGCCCTGGAAACCGTGCAAAGGTT
GTTGCCGGTCCTTTGTCAAGACCACGGCCTTACACCGGAGCAAGTCGTGGCCATTGCAAATAATAACGGT
GGCAAACAGGCTCTTGAGACGGTTCAGAGACTTCTCCCAGTTCTCTGTCAAGCCCACGGGCTGACTCCCG
ATCAAGTTGTAGCGATTGCGTCGAACATTGGAGGGAAACAAGCATTGGAGACTGTCCAACGGCTCCTTCC
CGTGTTGTGTCAAGCCCACGGTTTGACGCCTGCACAAGTGGTCGCCATCGCCTCCAATATTGGCGGTAAG
CAGGCGCTGGAAACAGTACAGCGCCTGCTGCCTGTACTGTGCCAGGATCATGGACTGACCCCAGACCAGG
TAGTCGCAATCGCGAACAATAATGGGGGAAAGCAAGCCCTGGAAACCGTGCAAAGGTTGTTGCCGGTCCT
TTGTCAAGACCACGGCCTTACACCGGAGCAAGTCGTGGCCATTGCAAGCAATGGGGGTGGCAAACAGGCT
CTTGAGACGGTTCAGAGACTTCTCCCAGTTCTCTGTCAAGCCCACGGGCTGACTCCCGATCAAGTTGTAG
CGATTGCGTCGCATGACGGAGGGAAACAAGCATTGGAGACTGTCCAACGGCTCCTTCCCGTGTTGTGTCA
AGCCCACGGTTTGACGCCTGCACAAGTGGTCGCCATCGCCAACAACAACGGCGGTAAGCAGGCGCTGGAA
ACAGTACAGCGCCTGCTGCCTGTACTGTGCCAGGATCATGG
